Addgene plasmid #187170: TALED_Right-stuffer-1397C-8e
Purpose: original vector to make all constructs
Depositing lab: Jin-Soo Kim. Depositing organization: Institute for Basic Science. Publication: Targeted A-to-G base editing in human mitochondrial DNA with programmable deaminases. Cho SI, Lee S, Mok YG, Lim K, Lee J, Lee JM, Chung E, Kim JS. Cell. 2022 May 12;185(10):1764-1776.e12. doi: 10.1016/j.cell.2022.03.039. Epub 2022 Apr 25. PubMed 35472302.
Backbone
  Vector backbone: p3s
  Backbone size w/o insert (bp): 3726
  Total vector size (bp): 6615
  Vector type: Mammalian Expression
Growth in bacteria
  Bacterial resistance: Ampicillin, 100 μg/mL
  Growth temperature: 37°C
  Growth strain: DH5alpha
  Copy number: High Copy
Gene/Insert
  Gene/Insert name: Right-stuffer-1397C-8e
  Insert size (bp): 2888
  Promoter: pCMV
  Cloning method: Gibson Cloning
  Sequencing primers: 5′ CGCAAATGGGCGGTAGGCGTG; 3′ TAGAAGGCACAGTCGAGG
Terms and licenses: Academic/Nonprofit Terms; Industry Terms: Not Available to Industry
How to cite: TALED_Right-stuffer-1397C-8e was a gift from Jin-Soo Kim (Addgene plasmid # 187170 ; http://n2t.net/addgene:187170 ; RRID:Addgene_187170)
