[The description below was written by a language model from this plasmid's Addgene catalogue record and pLannotate feature annotations shown in this document.]
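Description:
TALED_Right-stuffer-1397C-8e is a mammalian expression plasmid on the p3s backbone, recorded as the original vector from which the other constructs of a TALE-linked deaminase (TALED) series for A-to-G editing of human mitochondrial DNA were built. It is maintained in E. coli through a high-copy ColE1/pUC-type origin with ampicillin resistance (AmpR under its own bla promoter). The catalogue lists a total size of 6,615 bp, while the annotated sequencing record is 6,580 nt. Only short fragments of an SV40 promoter and a ble (bleomycin-family resistance) gene, followed by an SV40 poly(A) signal, are annotated. A functional mammalian selection cassette therefore cannot be assumed from the record.

The payload is driven by the CMV enhancer/promoter, with a T7 promoter just downstream, and is terminated by the bGH polyadenylation signal. On the same strand, the annotated parts run in this order:

- a COX8A fragment, consistent with a mitochondrial targeting sequence;
- a FLAG epitope;
- a TALE N-terminal region (matched to avrXa10);
- mRFP1 and EGFP coding sequences;
- a TALE C-terminal fragment (matched to avrBs3);
- a tadA-derived adenosine deaminase, which the "8e" in the name suggests is the TadA8e variant.

The mRFP1–EGFP segment sits where a TALE repeat array would normally lie, so it appears to be the "stuffer" of the construct name: a placeholder to be swapped for custom DNA-binding repeats, although the record does not describe the exchange method. The "1397C" label likely denotes a split half of the DddA deaminase used in this platform, perhaps in the unannotated gap before tadA, but no such feature is annotated. "Right" implies that the construct is paired with a matching left-arm plasmid.
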