Features (pLannotate 1.2.2; 23 found; start..end, strand, type, name):
     28..80      -  misc_feature   bom (fragment): basis of mobility region from pBR322
    235..614     +  enhancer       CMV enhancer: human cytomegalovirus immediate early enhancer
    615..818     +  promoter       CMV promoter: human cytomegalovirus (CMV) immediate early promoter
    814..847     +  LTR            5' LTR (truncated) (fragment): truncated 5' long terminal repeat (LTR) from HIV-1
    863..881     +  promoter       T7 promoter: promoter for bacteriophage T7 RNA polymerase
    891..974     +  CDS            COX8A (fragment): COX8A_HUMAN - Also known as COX8, COX8L. Experimental evidence at protein level: Swiss-Prot protein existence level 1. Component of the cytochrome c oxidase, the last enzyme in the mitochondrial electron transport chain which drives oxidative phosphorylation. The respiratory chain contains 3 multisubunit complexes succinate dehydrogenase (complex II, CII), ubiquinol- cytochrome c oxidoreductase (cytochrome b-c1 complex, complex III, CIII) and cytochrome c oxidase (complex IV, CIV), that cooperate to transfer electrons derived from NADH and succinate to molecular oxygen, creating an electrochem
   1017..1041    +  CDS            2xFLAG (fragment): two tandem FLAG® epitope tags
   1056..1457    +  CDS            avrXa10 (fragment): AVX10_XANOO - Experimental evidence at protein level: Swiss-Prot protein existence level 1. Avirulence protein. Induces the hypersensitive response (HR)in rice plants carrying the resistance gene Xa10. Activity depends on the presence of the core repeat domains; replacement with repeat domains from other proteins (AvrBs3 of X.euvesicatoria (AC P14727) or AvrXa7 of this organism) does not elicit the HR. Probably acts as a transcription factor in its host plant (rice) to induce plant resistance or disease. From Xanthomonas oryzae pv. oryzae.
   1466..2140    +  CDS            mRFP1: mRFP1 is a basic (constitutively fluorescent) red fluorescent protein published in 2002, derived from Discosoma sp.. It is reported to be a somewhat slowly-maturing monomer with low acid sensitivity.
   2182..2898    +  CDS            EGFP: the original enhanced GFP (Yang et al., 1996) mammalian codon-optimized
   2970..3089    +  CDS            avrBs3 (fragment): AVRB3_XANEU - Experimental evidence at protein level: Swiss-Prot protein existence level 1. Avirulence protein. Acts as a transcription factor in C.annuum plants. In susceptible plants lacking the Bs3 resistance gene induces expression of a number of genes, including genes homologous to a family of auxin-induced genes, alpha-expansin genes, pectate lyase, anthocyanidin glucoside rhamnosyl transferase and at least one transcription factor, UPA20. Their expression leads to plant hypertrophy in mesophyll cells, probably mainly mediated by UPA20 (PubMed:17962565). In resistant plants induces the h
   3240..3731    +  CDS            tadA: TADA_ECOLI - Also known as yfhC. Experimental evidence at protein level: Swiss-Prot protein existence level 1. Catalyzes the deamination of adenosine to inosine at the wobble position 34 of tRNA(Arg2). Essential for cell viability. From Escherichia coli (strain K12).
   3798..4022    +  polyA_signal   bGH poly(A) signal: bovine growth hormone polyadenylation signal
   4026..4047    +  promoter       SV40 promoter (fragment): SV40 enhancer and early promoter
   4100..4258    +  CDS            ble (fragment): BLE_KLEPN - Experimental evidence at protein level: Swiss-Prot protein existence level 1. Binding protein with a strong affinity to the bleomycin family of antibiotics. Binds to CL990; an antimitotic-antibiotic compound. From Klebsiella pneumoniae.
   4253..4374    +  polyA_signal   SV40 poly(A) signal: SV40 polyadenylation signal
   4447..4463    -  protein_bind   lac operator: The lac repressor binds to the lac operator to inhibit transcription in E. coli. This inhibition can be relieved by adding lactose or isopropyl-β-D-thiogalactopyranoside (IPTG). lac repressor encoded by lacI
   4471..4501    -  promoter       lac promoter: promoter for the E. coli lac operon
   4516..4537    -  protein_bind   CAP binding site: CAP binding activates transcription in the presence of cAMP. E. coli catabolite activator protein
   4550..4642    -  CDS            lacI (fragment): lac repressor; lacI; The lac repressor binds to the lac operator to inhibit transcription in E. coli. This inhibition can be relieved by adding lactose or isopropyl-β-D-thiogalactopyranoside (IPTG).
   4825..5413    -  rep_origin     ori: high-copy-number ColE1/pMB1/pBR322/pUC origin of replication
   5584..6444    -  CDS            AmpR: β-lactamase; bla; confers resistance to ampicillin, carbenicillin, and related antibiotics
   6445..6549    -  promoter       AmpR promoter: bla
>Addgene plasmid #187170 | TALED_Right-stuffer-1397C-8e | addgene full sequence | sequence record 368792 | Addgene NGS Result
GACGGATCGGGAGATCTCCCGATCCCCTATGGTGCACTCTCAGTACAATCTGCTCTGATGCCGCATAGTT
AAGCCAGTATCTGCTCCCTGCTTGTGTGTTGGAGGTCGCTGAGTAGTGCGCGAGCAAAATTTAAGCTACA
ACAAGGCAAGGCTTGACCGACAATTGCATGAAGAATCTGCTTAGGGTTAGGCGTTTTGCGCTGCTTCGCG
ATGTACGGGCCAGATATACGCGTTGACATTGATTATTGACTAGTTATTAATAGTAATCAATTACGGGGTC
ATTAGTTCATAGCCCATATATGGAGTTCCGCGTTACATAACTTACGGTAAATGGCCCGCCTGGCTGACCG
CCCAACGACCCCCGCCCATTGACGTCAATAATGACGTATGTTCCCATAGTAACGCCAATAGGGACTTTCC
ATTGACGTCAATGGGTGGACTATTTACGGTAAACTGCCCACTTGGCAGTACATCAAGTGTATCATATGCC
AAGTACGCCCCCTATTGACGTCAATGACGGTAAATGGCCCGCCTGGCATTATGCCCAGTACATGACCTTA
TGGGACTTTCCTACTTGGCAGTACATCTACGTATTAGTCATCGCTATTACCATGGTGATGCGGTTTTGGC
AGTACATCAATGGGCGTGGATAGCGGTTTGACTCACGGGGATTTCCAAGTCTCCACCCCATTGACGTCAA
TGGGAGTTTGTTTTGGCACCAAAATCAACGGGACTTTCCAAAATGTCGTAACAACTCCGCCCCATTGACG
CAAATGGGCGGTAGGCGTGTACGGTGGGAGGTCTATATAAGCAGAGCTCTCTGGCTAACTAGAGAACCCA
CTGCTTACTGGCTTATCGAAATTAATACGACTCACTATAGGGAGATGGCCTCTGTCTTGACACCACTCCT
GCTCAGGGGCCTGACTGGATCAGCTAGGCGGCTCCCCGTTCCTCGCGCAAAAATACACAGCCTGGACTAT
AAGGACCATGACGGTGATTACAAAGATCACGACATAGATTATAAGGATGATGATGATAAGGGGATCCGAA
TTCAAGATCTACGCACGCTCGGCTACAGCCAGCAGCAACAGGAGAAGATCAAACCGAAGGTTCGTTCGAC
AGTGGCGCAGCACCACGAGGCACTGGTCGGCCATGGGTTTACACACGCGCACATCGTTGCGCTCAGCCAA
CACCCGGCAGCGTTAGGGACCGTCGCTGTCAAGTATCAGGACATGATCGCAGCGTTGCCAGAGGCGACAC
ACGAAGCGATCGTTGGCGTCGGCAAACAGTGGTCCGGCGCACGCGCTCTGGAGGCCTTGCTCACGGTGGC
GGGAGAGTTGAGAGGTCCACCGTTACAGTTGGACACAGGCCAACTTCTCAAGATTGCAAAACGTGGCGGC
GTGACCGCAGTGGAGGCAGTGCATGCATGGCGCAATGCACTGACGGGTGCCCCCCTGAGGAGACGATGGC
CTCCTCCGAGGACGTCATCAAGGAGTTCATGCGCTTCAAGGTGCGCATGGAGGGCTCCGTGAACGGCCAC
GAGTTCGAGATCGAGGGCGAGGGCGAGGGCCGCCCCTACGAGGGCACCCAGACCGCCAAGCTGAAGGTGA
CCAAGGGCGGCCCCCTGCCCTTCGCCTGGGACATCCTGTCCCCTCAGTTCCAGTACGGCTCCAAGGCCTA
CGTGAAGCACCCCGCCGACATCCCCGACTACTTGAAGCTGTCCTTCCCCGAGGGCTTCAAGTGGGAGCGC
GTGATGAACTTCGAGGACGGCGGCGTGGTGACCGTGACCCAGGACTCCTCCCTGCAGGACGGCGAGTTCA
TCTACAAGGTGAAGCTGCGCGGCACCAACTTCCCCTCCGACGGCCCCGTAATGCAGAAGAAGACCATGGG
CTGGGAGGCCTCCACCGAGCGGATGTACCCCGAGGACGGCGCCCTGAAGGGCGAGATCAAGATGAGGCTG
AAGCTGAAGGACGGCGGCCACTACGACGCCGAGGTCAAGACCACCTACATGGCCAAGAAGCCCGTGCAGC
TGCCCGGCGCCTACAAGACCGACATCAAGCTGGACATCACCTCCCACAACGAGGACTACACCATCGTGGA
ACAGTACGAGCGCGCCGAGGGCCGCCACTCCACCGGCGCCGAATTCATGACATCAATTATTATACATCGG
AGGAGGATCCAGTGAGCAAGGGCGAGGAGCTGTTCACCGGGGTGGTGCCCATCCTGGTCGAGCTGGACGG
CGACGTAAACGGCCACAAGTTCAGCGTGTCCGGCGAGGGCGAGGGCGATGCCACCTACGGCAAGCTGACC
CTGAAGTTCATCTGCACCACCGGCAAGCTGCCCGTGCCCTGGCCCACCCTCGTGACCACCCTGACCTACG
GCGTGCAGTGCTTCAGCCGCTACCCCGACCACATGAAGCAGCACGACTTCTTCAAGTCCGCCATGCCCGA
AGGCTACGTCCAGGAGCGCACCATCTTCTTCAAGGACGACGGCAACTACAAGACCCGCGCCGAGGTGAAG
TTCGAGGGCGACACCCTGGTGAACCGCATCGAGCTGAAGGGCATCGACTTCAAGGAGGACGGCAACATCC
TGGGGCACAAGCTGGAGTACAACTACAACAGCCACAACGTCTATATCATGGCCGACAAGCAGAAGAACGG
CATCAAGGTGAACTTCAAGATCCGCCACAACATCGAGGACGGCAGCGTGCAGCTCGCCGACCACTACCAG
CAGAACACCCCCATCGGCGACGGCCCCGTGCTGCTGCCCGACAACCACTACCTGAGCACCCAGTCCGCCC
TGAGCAAAGACCCCAACGAGAAGCGCGATCACATGGTCCTGCTGGAGTTCGTGACCGCCGCCGGGATCAC
TCTCGGCATGGACGAGCTGTACAAGTAACGTCTCCCGGTCTGACTCCGGAACAGGTGGTGGCGATTGCAA
GCAACGGCGGCGGCAAACAGGCTCTAGAGAGCATTGTTGCCCAGCTCTCCAGACCTGATCCGGCGCTAGC
CGCGTTGACAAATGATCATCTTGTTGCTCTTGCTTGTCTTGGCGGACGACCTGCCCTGGATGCTGTGAAA
AAGGGGTTGCTAGTCGGCAGTGCCATACCTGTGAAGCGGGGAGCAACAGGGGAGACAAAGGTGTTCACAG
GCAACTCTAACAGTCCAAAGAGCCCCACCAAAGGCGGGTGTTCAGGAAGCGAAACTCCTGGTACCTCAGA
GTCCGCTACTCCCGAATCCTCTGAGGTGGAGTTTTCCCACGAGTACTGGATGAGACATGCCCTGACCCTG
GCCAAGAGGGCACGGGATGAGAGGGAGGTGCCTGTGGGAGCCGTGCTGGTGCTGAACAATAGAGTGATCG
GCGAGGGCTGGAACAGAGCCATCGGCCTGCACGACCCAACAGCCCATGCCGAAATTATGGCCCTGAGACA
GGGCGGCCTGGTCATGCAGAACTACAGACTGATTGACGCCACCCTGTACGTGACATTCGAGCCTTGCGTG
ATGTGCGCCGGCGCCATGATCCACTCTAGGATCGGCCGCGTGGTGTTTGGCGTGAGGAACTCAAAAAGAG
GCGCCGCAGGCTCCCTGATGAACGTGCTGAACTACCCCGGCATGAATCACCGCGTCGAAATTACCGAGGG
AATCCTGGCAGATGAATGTGCCGCCCTGCTGTGCGATTTCTATCGGATGCCTAGACAGGTGTTCAATGCT
CAGAAGAAGGCCCAGAGCTCCATCAACTAGTCAGGGCCCTATTCTATAGGTGTCACCTAAATGCTAGAGC
TCGCTGATCAGCCTCGACTGTGCCTTCTAGTTGCCAGCCATCTGTTGTTTGCCCCTCCCCCGTGCCTTCC
TTGACCCTGGAAGGTGCCACTCCCACTGTCCTTTCCTAATAAAATGAGGAAATTGCATCGCATTGTCTGA
GTAGGTGTCATTCTATTCTGGGGGGTGGGGTGGGGCAGGACAGCAAGGGGGAGGATTGGGAAGACAATAG
CAGGCATGCTGGGGATGCGGTGGGCTCTATGGCTTCTGAGGCGGAAAGAACCAGCTGGGGCTCTAGGGGG
TATCCCCACGCTGCAGTGAGCGGGACTCTGGGGTTCGAAATGACCGACCAAGCGACGCCCAACCTGCCAT
CACGAGATTTCGATTCCACCGCCGCCTTCTATGAAAGGTTGGGCTTCGGAATCGTTTTCCGGGACGCCGG
CTGGATGATCCTCCAGCGCGGGGATCTCATGCTGGAGTTCTTCGCCCACCCCAACTTGTTTATTGCAGCT
TATAATGGTTACAAATAAAGCAATAGCATCACAAATTTCACAAATAAAGCATTTTTTTCACTGCATTCTA
GTTGTGGTTTGTCCAAACTCATCAATGTATCTTATCATGTCTGTATACCGTCGACCTCTAGCTAGAGCTT
GGCGTAATCATGGTCATAGCTGTTTCCTGTGTGAAATTGTTATCCGCTCACAATTCCACACAACATACGA
GCCGGAAGCATAAAGTGTAAAGCCTGGGGTGCCTAATGAGTGAGCTAACTCACATTAATTGCGTTGCGCT
CACTGCCCGCTTTCCAGTCGGGAAACCTGTCGTGCCAGCTGCATTAATGAATCGGCCAACGCGCGGGGAG
AGGCGGTTTGCGTATTGGGCGCTCTTCCGCTTCCTCGCTCACTGACTCGCTGCGCTCGGTCGTTCGGCTG
CGGCGAGCGGTATCAGCTCACTCAAAGGCGGTAATACGGTTATCCACAGAATCAGGGGATAACGCAGGAA
AGAACATGTGAGCAAAAGGCCAGCAAAAGGCCAGGAACCGTAAAAAGGCCGCGTTGCTGGCGTTTTTCCA
TAGGCTCCGCCCCCCTGACGAGCATCACAAAAATCGACGCTCAAGTCAGAGGTGGCGAAACCCGACAGGA
CTATAAAGATACCAGGCGTTTCCCCCTGGAAGCTCCCTCGTGCGCTCTCCTGTTCCGACCCTGCCGCTTA
CCGGATACCTGTCCGCCTTTCTCCCTTCGGGAAGCGTGGCGCTTTCTCATAGCTCACGCTGTAGGTATCT
CAGTTCGGTGTAGGTCGTTCGCTCCAAGCTGGGCTGTGTGCACGAACCCCCCGTTCAGCCCGACCGCTGC
GCCTTATCCGGTAACTATCGTCTTGAGTCCAACCCGGTAAGACACGACTTATCGCCACTGGCAGCAGCCA
CTGGTAACAGGATTAGCAGAGCGAGGTATGTAGGCGGTGCTACAGAGTTCTTGAAGTGGTGGCCTAACTA
CGGCTACACTAGAAGAACAGTATTTGGTATCTGCGCTCTGCTGAAGCCAGTTACCTTCGGAAAAAGAGTT
GGTAGCTCTTGATCCGGCAAACAAACCACCGCTGGTAGCGGTGGTTTTTTTGTTTGCAAGCAGCAGATTA
CGCGCAGAAAAAAAGGATCTCAAGAAGATCCTTTGATCTTTTCTACGGGGTCTGACGCTCAGTGGAACGA
AAACTCACGTTAAGGGATTTTGGTCATGAGATTATCAAAAAGGATCTTCACCTAGATCCTTTTAAATTAA
AAATGAAGTTTTAAATCAATCTAAAGTATATATGAGTAAACTTGGTCTGACAGTTACCAATGCTTAATCA
GTGAGGCACCTATCTCAGCGATCTGTCTATTTCGTTCATCCATAGTTGCCTGACTCCCCGTCGTGTAGAT
AACTACGATACGGGAGGGCTTACCATCTGGCCCCAGTGCTGCAATGATACCGCGAGATCCACGCTCACCG
GCTCCAGATTTATCAGCAATAAACCAGCCAGCCGGAAGGGCCGAGCGCAGAAGTGGTCCTGCAACTTTAT
CCGCCTCCATCCAGTCTATTAATTGTTGCCGGGAAGCTAGAGTAAGTAGTTCGCCAGTTAATAGTTTGCG
CAACGTTGTTGCCATTGCTACAGGCATCGTGGTGTCACGCTCGTCGTTTGGTATGGCTTCATTCAGCTCC
GGTTCCCAACGATCAAGGCGAGTTACATGATCCCCCATGTTGTGCAAAAAAGCGGTTAGCTCCTTCGGTC
CTCCGATCGTTGTCAGAAGTAAGTTGGCCGCAGTGTTATCACTCATGGTTATGGCAGCACTGCATAATTC
TCTTACTGTCATGCCATCCGTAAGATGCTTTTCTGTGACTGGTGAGTACTCAACCAAGTCATTCTGAGAA
TAGTGTATGCGGCGACCGAGTTGCTCTTGCCCGGCGTCAATACGGGATAATACCGCGCCACATAGCAGAA
CTTTAAAAGTGCTCATCATTGGAAAACGTTCTTCGGGGCGAAAACTCTCAAGGATCTTACCGCTGTTGAG
ATCCAGTTCGATGTAACCCACTCGTGCACCCAACTGATCTTCAGCATCTTTTACTTTCACCAGCGTTTCT
GGGTGAGCAAAAACAGGAAGGCAAAATGCCGCAAAAAAGGGAATAAGGGCGACACGGAAATGTTGAATAC
TCATACTCTTCCTTTTTCAATATTATTGAAGCATTTATCAGGGTTATTGTCTCATGAGCGGATACATATT
TGAATGTATTTAGAAAAATAAACAAATAGGGGTTCCGCGCACATTTCCCCGAAAAGTGCCACCTGACGTC
